Addgene plasmid #175033: Halo-WIPI2B H85E K88E I92E
Purpose: Expresses WIPI2B (H85E K88E I92E) fused to Halo in mammalian cells to abrogate interaction with ATG16L1
Depositing lab: Andrea Stavoe. Depositing organization: University of Texas Health Science Center at Houston. Publication: Structural basis for membrane recruitment of ATG16L1 by WIPI2 in autophagy. Strong LM, Chang C, Riley JF, Boecker CA, Flower TG, Buffalo CZ, Ren X, Stavoe AK, Holzbaur EL, Hurley JH. Elife. 2021 Sep 10;10. pii: 70372. doi: 10.7554/eLife.70372. PubMed 34505572.
Backbone
  Vector backbone: pHTN
  Backbone manufacturer: Promega
  Backbone size w/o insert (bp): 6143
  Total vector size (bp): 7410
  Vector type: Mammalian Expression
Growth in bacteria
  Bacterial resistance: Ampicillin, 100 μg/mL
  Growth temperature: 37°C
  Growth strain: DH5alpha
  Copy number: Unknown
Gene/Insert
  Gene/Insert name: WIPI2B (H85E K88E I92E)
  Species: H. sapiens (human)
  Mutation: Histadine 85 to Glutamate (CAC to GAG); Lysine 88 to Glutamate (AAG to GAG); Isoleucine 92 to Glutamate (ATC to GAA)
  Entrez Gene: WIPI2 (a.k.a. ATG18B, Atg21, CGI-50, IDDSSA, WIPI-2)
  Promoter: CMV
  Tag / fusion protein: HaloTag (N terminal on backbone)
  Cloning method: Restriction Enzyme; 5′ cloning site EcoRI (not destroyed); 3′ cloning site NotI (not destroyed)
  Sequencing primers: 5′ cctgatcggcagcgagatcg
Resource information
  A portion of this plasmid was derived from a plasmid made by: Sharon Tooze, Francis Crick Institute, UK
Terms and licenses: Academic/Nonprofit Terms; Industry Terms: Not Available to Industry
How to cite: Halo-WIPI2B H85E K88E I92E was a gift from Andrea Stavoe (Addgene plasmid # 175033 ; http://n2t.net/addgene:175033 ; RRID:Addgene_175033)
