[The description below was written by a language model from this plasmid's Addgene catalogue record and pLannotate feature annotations shown in this document.]
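Description:
Halo-WIPI2B H85E K88E I92E is a 7.4 kb mammalian expression plasmid built on the Promega pHTN backbone, which supplies an N-terminal HaloTag. It is propagated in E. coli through a high-copy ColE1/pUC-type origin with ampicillin selection (AmpR under its bla promoter). A ColE1 cer site is also annotated, which helps keep the plasmid monomeric. A separate cassette, consisting of the SV40 enhancer/early promoter, the neo (nptII) gene and a synthetic poly(A) signal, would allow G418 selection of mammalian cells, although the catalogue entry does not mention this use.

The expression unit is driven by the CMV immediate-early enhancer and promoter, which span the numbering origin of the circular map. These are followed by a chimeric β-globin/immunoglobulin intron that aids mRNA processing and by a T7 promoter that could support in vitro transcription. The open reading frame encodes HaloTag, a modified dehalogenase that bonds covalently to chloroalkane ligands, then a TEV protease cleavage site, then human WIPI2B cloned between EcoRI and NotI. The annotation tool labelled the insert by its closest rat Wipi2 match, but the record gives the species as human. An SV40 poly(A) signal lies downstream. The short SET1, T7 terminator, large T antigen, M13 ori, bom and tnpA hits are fragmentary matches, most likely backbone remnants.

WIPI2 is a PtdIns3P-binding autophagy factor that acts early in autophagosome formation. The three glutamate substitutions (H85E, K88E, I92E) are intended to abolish its interaction with ATG16L1. The construct therefore serves as a binding-deficient comparison for studying WIPI2-dependent membrane recruitment of ATG16L1, and the HaloTag allows fluorescent ligand labelling or capture of the fusion protein in mammalian cells.
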