Features (pLannotate 1.2.2; 21 found; start..end, strand, type, name):
      2..201     +  promoter       CMV promoter: human cytomegalovirus (CMV) immediate early promoter
    340..472     +  intron         chimeric intron: chimera between introns from human β-globin and immunoglobulin heavy chain genes
    516..534     +  promoter       T7 promoter: promoter for bacteriophage T7 RNA polymerase
    550..1440    +  CDS            HaloTag®: modified bacterial dehalogenase that forms covalent bonds with chloroalkane derivatives
   1453..1473    +  CDS            TEV site: tobacco etch virus (TEV) protease recognition and cleavage site
   1504..2811    +  CDS            Wipi2: WIPI2_RAT - Experimental evidence at protein level: Swiss-Prot protein existence level 1. Component of the autophagy machinery that controls the major intracellular degradation process by which cytoplasmic materials are packaged into autophagosomes and delivered to lysosomes for degradation. Involved in an early step of the formation of preautophagosomal structures. Binds and is activated by phosphatidylinositol 3-phosphate (PtdIns3P) forming on membranes of the endoplasmic reticulum upon activation of the upstream ULK1 and PI3 kinases. Mediates ER-isolation membranes contacts by interacting w
   2825..2850    +  CDS            SET1 (fragment): solubility-enhancement tag derived from T7 phage gene 10B
   2858..2874    +  terminator     T7 terminator (fragment): transcription terminator for bacteriophage T7 RNA polymerase
   2894..3015    -  polyA_signal   SV40 poly(A) signal: SV40 polyadenylation signal
   3038..3106    -  CDS            large T antigen (fragment): large T antigen from SV40 (simian virus 40)
   3111..3143    +  rep_origin     M13 ori (fragment): M13 bacteriophage origin of replication; arrow indicates direction of (+) strand synthesis
   3144..3195    -  misc_feature   bom (fragment): basis of mobility region from pBR322
   3260..3617    +  promoter       SV40 promoter: SV40 enhancer and early promoter
   3668..4459    +  CDS            neo: KKA2_KLEPN - Also known as kan, nptII. Experimental evidence at protein level: Swiss-Prot protein existence level 1. Resistance to kanamycin, neomycin, paromomycin, ribostamycin, butirosin and gentamicin B. From Klebsiella pneumoniae.
   4526..4574    +  polyA_signal   poly(A) signal: synthetic polyadenylation signal
   4595..4687    -  CDS            tnpA (fragment): TN5P_ECOLX - Also known as tnp. Experimental evidence at protein level: Swiss-Prot protein existence level 1. Mediates transposition of transposon Tn5 by a 'cut and paste' mechanism. First, the monomeric transposase binds the 19 bp inverted DNA repeats flanking the transposon. Then, dimerization of the DNA- bound transposase creates a synaptic DNA complex. After nicking of the first DNA strand, excision of the transposon proceeds through a series of intermediates. The transposase then mediates the insertion of the transposon at a new site by strand transfer. The activity of the wild- type tran
   4730..4834    +  promoter       AmpR promoter: bla
   4835..5695    +  CDS            AmpR: β-lactamase; bla; confers resistance to ampicillin, carbenicillin, and related antibiotics
   5853..6441    -  rep_origin     ori: high-copy-number ColE1/pMB1/pBR322/pUC origin of replication
   6557..6840    +  misc_feature   cer region: ColE1-derived recombination site that helps to maintain plasmids as monomers
   7033..7410    +  enhancer       CMV enhancer: human cytomegalovirus immediate early enhancer
>Addgene plasmid #175033 | Halo-WIPI2B H85E K88E I92E | addgene full sequence | sequence record 350261 | Addgene NGS Result
GTGATGCGGTTTTGGCAGTACACCAATGGGCGTGGATAGCGGTTTGACTCACGGGGATTTCCAAGTCTCC
ACCCCATTGACGTCAATGGGAGTTTGTTTTGGCACCAAAATCAACGGGACTTTCCAAAATGTCGTAATAA
CCCCGCCCCGTTGACGCAAATGGGCGGTAGGCGTGTACGGTGGGAGGTCTATATAAGCAGAGCTGGTTTA
GTGAACCGTCAGATCACTAGAAGCTTTATTGCGGTAGTTTATCACAGTTAAATTGCTAACGCAGTCAGTG
CTTCTGACACAACAGTCTCGAACTTAAGCTGCAGAAGTTGGTCGTGAGGCACTGGGCAGGTAAGTATCAA
GGTTACAAGACAGGTTTAAGGAGACCAATAGAAACTGGGCTTGTCGAGACAGAGAAGACTCTTGCGTTTC
TGATAGGCACCTATTGGTCTTACTGACATCCACTTTGCCTTTCTCTCCACAGGTGTCCACTCCCAGTTCA
ATTACAGCTCTTAAGGCTAGAGTATTAATACGACTCACTATAGGGCTAGCAAAGCCACCATGGCAGAAAT
CGGTACTGGCTTTCCATTCGACCCCCATTATGTGGAAGTCCTGGGCGAGCGCATGCACTACGTCGATGTT
GGTCCGCGCGATGGCACCCCTGTGCTGTTCCTGCACGGTAACCCGACCTCCTCCTACGTGTGGCGCAACA
TCATCCCGCATGTTGCACCGACCCATCGCTGCATTGCTCCAGACCTGATCGGTATGGGCAAATCCGACAA
ACCAGACCTGGGTTATTTCTTCGACGACCACGTCCGCTTCATGGATGCCTTCATCGAAGCCCTGGGTCTG
GAAGAGGTCGTCCTGGTCATTCACGACTGGGGCTCCGCTCTGGGTTTCCACTGGGCCAAGCGCAATCCAG
AGCGCGTCAAAGGTATTGCATTTATGGAGTTCATCCGCCCTATCCCGACCTGGGACGAATGGCCAGAATT
TGCCCGCGAGACCTTCCAGGCCTTCCGCACCACCGACGTCGGCCGCAAGCTGATCATCGATCAGAACGTT
TTTATCGAGGGTACGCTGCCGATGGGTGTCGTCCGCCCGCTGACTGAAGTCGAGATGGACCATTACCGCG
AGCCGTTCCTGAATCCTGTTGACCGCGAGCCACTGTGGCGCTTCCCAAACGAGCTGCCAATCGCCGGTGA
GCCAGCGAACATCGTCGCGCTGGTCGAAGAATACATGGACTGGCTGCACCAGTCCCCTGTCCCGAAGCTG
CTGTTCTGGGGCACCCCAGGCGTTCTGATCCCACCGGCCGAAGCCGCTCGCCTGGCCAAAAGCCTGCCTA
ACTGCAAGGCTGTGGACATCGGCCCGGGTCTGAATCTGCTGCAAGAAGACAACCCGGACCTGATCGGCAG
CGAGATCGCGCGCTGGCTGTCGACGCTCGAGATTTCCGGCGAGCCAACCACTGAGGATCTGTACTTTCAG
AGCGATAACGCGATCGCTTCCGAATTCGGATCCATGAACCTGGCGAGCCAGAGCGGGGAGGCCGGCGCCG
GCCAGCTGCTCTTCGCCAACTTCAACCAGGACAACACGTCCCTAGCTGTTGGTAGTAAGTCCGGTTATAA
ATTTTTCTCCCTTTCTTCTGTGGATAAGCTGGAACAGATCTATGAATGCACCGATACGGAAGATGTGTGC
ATTGTAGAGAGATTGTTCTCCAGCAGCCTAGTGGCCATCGTGAGCCTTAAAGCACCAAGGAAGCTAAAGG
TTTGCGAGTTTAAGGAGGGAACTGAGGAATGCAACTACAGCTACTCCAACACGATTCTGGCTGTGAAGCT
CAACAGGCAGAGGCTGATAGTATGCCTGGAGGAGTCCCTGTACATCCACAACATTCGGGACATGAAGGTG
CTGCATACGATCAGGGAGACGCCTCCAAACCCTGCAGGCCTGTGTGCGCTGTCAATCAACAACGACAACT
GCTACTTGGCGTACCCAGGGAGCGCGACCATCGGAGAGGTGCAGGTCTTCGATACCATTAATTTGAGAGC
TGCAAACATGATTCCGGCTCACGACAGTCCTTTAGCGGCACTGGCCTTTGACGCAAGTGGAACTAAACTT
GCCACGGCTTCGGAGAAGGGGACCGTGATTAGGGTATTTTCCATTCCAGAAGGACAAAAACTCTTTGAGT
TTCGGAGAGGAGTAAAGAGGTGCGTGAGCATCTGCTCCCTGGCCTTCAGCATGGACGGCATGTTCCTCTC
CGCCTCCAGCAACACTGAGACCGTGCACATCTTCAAACTCGAGACTGTGAAAGAAAAACCCCCAGAGGAG
CCCACCACCTGGACCGGGTACTTCGGGAAAGTGCTCATGGCCTCCACCAGCTACCTGCCTTCCCAAGTGA
CAGAAATGTTCAACCAGGGCAGAGCCTTCGCCACGGTCCGCCTGCCATTCTGCGGCCACAAAAACATCTG
CTCGCTAGCCACAATTCAGAAGATCCCGCGGTTGTTGGTGGGTGCCGCCGACGGGTACCTGTACATGTAC
AACCTGGACCCCCAGGAGGGCGGCGAGTGTGCCCTGATGAAGCAGCACCGGCTGGACGGCAGTCTGGAAA
CGACCAATGAGATCTTGGACTCTGCCTCTCACGACTGCCCCTTAGTCACTCAGACATACGGCGCAGCTGC
AGGAAAAGGTACTTACGTGCCTTCATCCCCAACGAGACTTGCCTACACAGACGACCTGGGTGCTGTGGGT
GGCGCCTGCCTGGAGGACGAGGCCAGCGCCCTGCGCCTGGATGAGGACAGCGAGCACCCGCCCATGATTC
TTCGGACTGACTGAGCGGCCGCTTGCTGAGTTGGCTGCTGCCACCGCTGAGCAATAACTAGCATAACCCC
TTGGCCGCTTCGAGCAGACATGATAAGATACATTGATGAGTTTGGACAAACCACAACTAGAATGCAGTGA
AAAAAATGCTTTATTTGTGAAATTTGTGATGCTATTGCTTTATTTGTAACCATTATAAGCTGCAATAAAC
AAGTTAACAACAACAATTGCATTCATTTTATGTTTCAGGTTCAGGGGGAGATGTGGGAGGTTTTTTTAAG
CAAGTAAAACCTCTACAAATGTGGTAAAATCGAATTTTAACAAAATATTAACGCTTACAATTTCCTGATG
CGGTATTTTCTCCTTACGCATCTGTGCGGTATTTCACACCGCATACGCGGATCTGCGCAGCACCATGGCC
TGAAATAACCTCTGAAAGAGGAACTTGGTTAGGTACCTTCTGAGGCGGAAAGAACCAGCTGTGGAATGTG
TGTCAGTTAGGGTGTGGAAAGTCCCCAGGCTCCCCAGCAGGCAGAAGTATGCAAAGCATGCATCTCAATT
AGTCAGCAACCAGGTGTGGAAAGTCCCCAGGCTCCCCAGCAGGCAGAAGTATGCAAAGCATGCATCTCAA
TTAGTCAGCAACCATAGTCCCGCCCCTAACTCCGCCCATCCCGCCCCTAACTCCGCCCAGTTCCGCCCAT
TCTCCGCCCCATGGCTGACTAATTTTTTTTATTTATGCAGAGGCCGAGGCCGCCTCGGCCTCTGAGCTAT
TCCAGAAGTAGTGAGGAGGCTTTTTTGGAGGCCTAGGCTTTTGCAAAAAGCTTGATTCTTCTGACACAAC
AGTCTCGAACTTAAGGCTAGAGCCACCATGATTGAACAAGATGGATTGCACGCAGGTTCTCCGGCCGCTT
GGGTGGAGAGGCTATTCGGCTATGACTGGGCACAACAGACAATCGGCTGCTCTGATGCCGCCGTGTTCCG
GCTGTCAGCGCAGGGGCGCCCGGTTCTTTTTGTCAAGACCGACCTGTCCGGTGCCCTGAATGAACTGCAG
GACGAGGCAGCGCGGCTATCGTGGCTGGCCACGACGGGCGTTCCTTGCGCAGCTGTGCTCGACGTTGTCA
CTGAAGCGGGAAGGGACTGGCTGCTATTGGGCGAAGTGCCGGGGCAGGATCTCCTGTCATCTCACCTTGC
TCCTGCCGAGAAAGTATCCATCATGGCTGATGCAATGCGGCGGCTGCATACGCTTGATCCGGCTACCTGC
CCATTCGACCACCAAGCGAAACATCGCATCGAGCGAGCACGTACTCGGATGGAAGCCGGTCTTGTCGATC
AGGATGATCTGGACGAAGAGCATCAGGGGCTCGCGCCAGCCGAACTGTTCGCCAGGCTCAAGGCGCGCAT
GCCCGACGGCGAGGATCTCGTCGTGACCCATGGCGATGCCTGCTTGCCGAATATCATGGTGGAAAATGGC
CGCTTTTCTGGATTCATCGACTGTGGCCGGCTGGGTGTGGCGGACCGCTATCAGGACATAGCGTTGGCTA
CCCGTGATATTGCTGAAGAGCTTGGCGGCGAATGGGCTGACCGCTTCCTCGTGCTTTACGGTATCGCCGC
TCCCGATTCGCAGCGCATCGCCTTCTATCGCCTTCTTGACGAGTTCTTCTGAGCGGGACTCTGGGGTTCG
AAATGACCGACCAAGCGACGCCCAACCTGCCATCACGATGGCCGCAATAAAATATCTTTATTTTCATTAC
ATCTGTGTGTTGGTTTTTTGTGTGAATCGATAGCGATAAGGATCCTCTTTGCGCTTGCGTTTTCCCTTGT
CCAGATAGCCCAGTAGCTGACATTCATCCGGGGTCAGCACCGTTTCTGCGGACTGGCTTTCTACGTAATG
GTTTCTTAGACGTCAGGTGGCACTTTTCGGGGAAATGTGCGCGGAACCCCTATTTGTTTATTTTTCTAAA
TACATTCAAATATGTATCCGCTCATGAGACAATAACCCTGATAAATGCTTCAATAATATTGAAAAAGGAA
GAGTATGAGTATTCAACATTTCCGTGTCGCCCTTATTCCCTTTTTTGCGGCATTTTGCCTTCCTGTTTTT
GCTCACCCAGAAACGCTGGTGAAAGTAAAAGATGCTGAAGATCAGTTGGGTGCACGAGTGGGTTACATCG
AACTGGATCTCAACAGCGGTAAGATCCTTGAGAGTTTTCGCCCCGAAGAACGTTTTCCAATGATGAGCAC
TTTCAAAGTTCTGCTATGTGGCGCGGTATTATCCCGTATTGACGCCGGGCAAGAGCAACTCGGTCGCCGC
ATACACTATTCTCAGAATGACTTGGTTGAGTACTCACCAGTCACAGAAAAGCATCTTACGGATGGCATGA
CAGTAAGAGAATTATGCAGTGCTGCCATAACCATGAGTGATAACACTGCGGCCAACTTACTTCTGACAAC
TATCGGAGGACCGAAGGAGCTAACCGCTTTTTTGCACAACATGGGGGATCATGTAACTCGCCTTGATCGT
TGGGAACCGGAGCTGAATGAAGCCATACCAAACGACGAGCGTGACACCACGATGCCTGTAGCAATGGCAA
CAACGTTGCGCAAACTATTAACTGGCGAACTACTTACTCTAGCTTCCCGGCAACAATTAATAGACTGGAT
GGAGGCGGATAAAGTTGCAGGACCACTTCTGCGCTCGGCCCTTCCGGCTGGCTGGTTTATTGCTGATAAA
TCTGGAGCCGGTGAGCGTGGGTCTCGCGGTATCATTGCAGCACTGGGGCCAGATGGTAAGCCCTCCCGTA
TCGTAGTTATCTACACGACGGGGAGTCAGGCAACTATGGATGAACGAAATAGACAGATCGCTGAGATAGG
TGCCTCACTGATTAAGCATTGGTAATTCGAAATGACCGACCAAGCGACGCCCAACCGGTATCAGCTCACT
CAAAGGCGGTAATACGGTTATCCACAGAATCAGGGGATAACGCAGGAAAGAACATGTGAGCAAAAGGCCA
GCAAAAGGCCAGGAACCGTAAAAAGGCCGCGTTGCTGGCGTTTTTCCATAGGCTCCGCCCCCCTGACGAG
CATCACAAAAATCGACGCTCAAGTCAGAGGTGGCGAAACCCGACAGGACTATAAAGATACCAGGCGTTTC
CCCCTGGAAGCTCCCTCGTGCGCTCTCCTGTTCCGACCCTGCCGCTTACCGGATACCTGTCCGCCTTTCT
CCCTTCGGGAAGCGTGGCGCTTTCTCATAGCTCACGCTGTAGGTATCTCAGTTCGGTGTAGGTCGTTCGC
TCCAAGCTGGGCTGTGTGCACGAACCCCCCGTTCAGCCCGACCGCTGCGCCTTATCCGGTAACTATCGTC
TTGAGTCCAACCCGGTAAGACACGACTTATCGCCACTGGCAGCAGCCACTGGTAACAGGATTAGCAGAGC
GAGGTATGTAGGCGGTGCTACAGAGTTCTTGAAGTGGTGGCCTAACTACGGCTACACTAGAAGGACAGTA
TTTGGTATCTGCGCTCTGCTGAAGCCAGTTACCTTCGGAAAAAGAGTTGGTAGCTCTTGATCCGGCAAAC
AAACCACCGCTGGTAGCGGTGGTTTTTTTGTTTGCAAGCAGCAGATTACGCGCAGAAAAAAAGGATTTCA
AGAAGATCCTTTGATCTTTTCTACGGGGTCTGACGCTCAGTGGAACGAAAACTCACGTTAAGGGATTTTG
GTCATGAGATTATCAAAAAGGATCTTCACCTAGATCCTTTTATAGTCCGGAAATACAGGAACGCACGCTG
GATGGCCCTTCGCTGGGATGGTGAAACCATGAAAAATGGCAGCTTCAGTGGATTAAGTGGGGGTAATGTG
GCCTGTACCCTCTGGTTGCATAGGTATTCATACGGTTAAAATTTATCAGGCGCGATTGCGGCAGTTTTTC
GGGTGGTTTGTTGCCATTTTTACCTGTCTGCTGCCGTGATCGCGCTGAACGCGTTTTAGCGGTGCGTACA
ATTAAGGGATTATGGTAAATCCACTTACTGTCTGCCCTCGTAGCCATCGAGATAAACCGCAGTACTCCGG
CCACGATGCGTCCGGCGTAGAGGATCGAGATCTTCAATATTGGCCATTAGCCATATTATTCATTGGTTAT
ATAGCATAAATCAATATTGGCTATTGGCCATTGCATACGTTGTATCTATATCATAATATGTACATTTATA
TTGGCTCATGTCCAATATGACCGCCATGTTGGCATTGATTATTGACTAGTTATTAATAGTAATCAATTAC
GGGGTCATTAGTTCATAGCCCATATATGGAGTTCCGCGTTACATAACTTACGGTAAATGGCCCGCCTGGC
TGACCGCCCAACGACCCCCGCCCATTGACGTCAATAATGACGTATGTTCCCATAGTAACGCCAATAGGGA
CTTTCCATTGACGTCAATGGGTGGAGTATTTACGGTAAACTGCCCACTTGGCAGTACATCAAGTGTATCA
TATGCCAAGTCCGCCCCCTATTGACGTCAATGACGGTAAATGGCCCGCCTGGCATTATGCCCAGTACATG
ACCTTACGGGACTTTCCTACTTGGCAGTACATCTACGTATTAGTCATCGCTATTACCATG
